>Addgene plasmid #154163 | pAA3 | addgene full sequence | sequence record 309398 | Addgene NGS Result
CGCGGAACCCCTATTTGTTTATTTTTCTAAATACATTCAAATATGTATCCGCTCATGAGACAATAACCCT
GATAAATGCTTCAATAATATTGAAAAAGGAAGAGTATGAGTATTCAACATTTCCGTGTCGCCCTTATTCC
CTTTTTTGCGGCATTTTGCCTTCCTGTTTTTGCTCACCCAGAAACGCTGGTGAAAGTAAAAGATGCTGAA
GATCAGTTGGGTGCACGAGTGGGTTACATCGAACTGGATCTCAACAGCGGTAAGATCCTTGAGAGTTTTC
GCCCCGAAGAACGTTTTCCAATGATGAGCACTTTTAAAGTTCTGCTATGTGGCGCGGTATTATCCCGTAT
TGACGCCGGGCAAGAGCAACTCGGTCGCCGCATACACTATTCTCAGAATGACTTGGTTGAGTACTCACCA
GTCACAGAAAAGCATCTTACGGATGGCATGACAGTAAGAGAATTATGCAGTGCTGCCATAACCATGAGTG
ATAACACTGCGGCCAACTTACTTCTGACAACGATCGGAGGACCGAAGGAGCTAACCGCTTTTTTGCACAA
CATGGGGGATCATGTAACTCGCCTTGATCGTTGGGAACCGGAGCTGAATGAAGCCATACCAAACGACGAG
CGTGACACCACGATGCCTGTAGCAATGGCAACAACGTTGCGCAAACTATTAACTGGCGAACTACTTACTC
TAGCTTCCCGGCAACAATTAATAGACTGGATGGAGGCGGATAAAGTTGCAGGACCACTTCTGCGCTCGGC
CCTTCCGGCTGGCTGGTTTATTGCTGATAAATCTGGAGCCGGTGAGCGTGGGTCTCGCGGTATCATTGCA
GCACTGGGGCCAGATGGTAAGCCCTCCCGTATCGTAGTTATCTACACGACGGGGAGTCAGGCAACTATGG
ATGAACGAAATAGACAGATCGCTGAGATAGGTGCCTCACTGATTAAGCATTGGTAACTGTCAGACCAAGT
TTACTCATATATACTTTAGATTGATTTAAAACTTCATTTTTAATTTAAAAGGATCTAGGTGAAGATCCTT
TTTGATAATCTCATGACCAAAATCCCTTAACGTGAGTTTTCGTTCCACTGAGCGTCAGACCCCGTAGAAA
AGATCAAAGGATCTTCTTGAGATCCTTTTTTTCTGCGCGTAATCTGCTGCTTGCAAACAAAAAAACCACC
GCTACCAGCGGTGGTTTGTTTGCCGGATCAAGAGCTACCAACTCTTTTTCCGAAGGTAACTGGCTTCAGC
AGAGCGCAGATACCAAATACTGTTCTTCTAGTGTAGCCGTAGTTAGGCCACCACTTCAAGAACTCTGTAG
CACCGCCTACATACCTCGCTCTGCTAATCCTGTTACCAGTGGCTGCTGCCAGTGGCGATAAGTCGTGTCT
TACCGGGTTGGACTCAAGACGATAGTTACCGGATAAGGCGCAGCGGTCGGGCTGAACGGGGGGTTCGTGC
ACACAGCCCAGCTTGGAGCGAACGACCTACACCGAACTGAGATACCTACAGCGTGAGCTATGAGAAAGCG
CCACGCTTCCCGAAGGGAGAAAGGCGGACAGGTATCCGGTAAGCGGCAGGGTCGGAACAGGAGAGCGCAC
GAGGGAGCTTCCAGGGGGAAACGCCTGGTATCTTTATAGTCCTGTCGGGTTTCGCCACCTCTGACTTGAG
CGTCGATTTTTGTGATGCTCGTCAGGGGGGCGGAGCCTATGGAAAAACGCCAGCAACGCGGCCTTTTTAC
GGTTCCTGGCCTTTTGCTGGCCTTTTGCTCACATGTTCTTTCCTGCGTTATCCCCTGATTCTGTGGATAA
CCGTATTACCGCCTTTGAGTGAGCTGATACCGCTCGCCGCAGCCGAACGACCGAGCGCAGCGAGTCAGTG
AGCGAGGAAGCGGAAGAGCGCCTGATGCGGTATTTTCTCCTTACGCATCTGTGCGGTATTTCACACCGCA
TATGGTGCACTCTCAGTACAATCTGCTCTGATGCCGCATAGTTAAGCCAGTATACACTCCGCTATCGCTA
CGTGACTGGGTCATGGCTGCGCCCCGACACCCGCCAACACCCGCTGACGCGCCCTGACGGGCTTGTCTGC
TCCCGGCATCCGCTTACAGACAAGCTGTGACCGTCTCCGGGAGCTGCATGTGTCAGAGGTTTTCACCGTC
ATCACCGAAACGCGCGAGGCAGGATCAGCCATATCACATTTGTAGAGGTTTTACTTGCTTTAAAAAACCT
CCCACACCTCCCCCTGAACCTGAAACATAAAATGAATGCAATTGTTGTTAACTTGTTTATTGCAGCTTAT
AATGGTTACAAATAAAGCAATAGCATCACAAATTTCACAAATAAAGCATTTTTTTCACTGCATTCTAGTT
GTGGTTTGTCCAAACTCATCAATGTATCTTATCATGTCTGGATCAGCCATATCACATTTGTAGAGGTTTT
ACTTGCTTTAAAAAACCTCCCACACCTCCCCCTGAACCTGAAACATAAAATGAATGCAATTGTTGTTAAC
TTGTTTATTGCAGCTTATAATGGTTACAAATAAAGCAATAGCATCACAAATTTCACAAATAAAGCATTTT
TTTCACTGCATTCTAGTTGTGGTTTGTCCAAACTCATCAATGTATCTTATCATGTCTGGATCCAAGCTTG
CCCGGGCAGATCTCTCGAGGCGTGGCTCCGTGTTGACGCATGTTGACTATGCCTTTGAATGGCTGCCGTT
CGAGACGCGGGAAATTCCAACGTGCAGAAAAACCAACAGGGCGCTAAAAAGGAGAGTGTTTTCGTGGGAG
GTGGAGATGGTCACTGGGGGCAACATAAATATTCAGCGAGAAACGTCATATTTACATTTAGTCTAGGCTG
ATAATCCGGGGACGCGGGAAATTCCAACGGGGTGGTGCCGTTGGAATTTCCCGCGTCTCGATCGGTTATC
TGCCCCCGGCTGACACTTGCCCGTCATTCATTCGGCTGCTTATCGCAGAAGCTCCGTTGGAATTTCCCGC
GTCTCGAACTCGTTTGTCTGGTCGAGGCGTGGCTCCGTGTTGACGCATGTTGACTATGCCTTTGAATGGC
TGCCGTTCGAGACGCGGGAAATTCCAACGTGCAGAAAAACCAACAGGGCGCTAAAAAGGAGAGTGTTTTC
GTGGGAGGTGGAGATGGTCACTGGGGGCAACATAAATATTCAGCGAGAAACGTCATATTTACATTTAGTC
TAGGCTGATAATCCGGGGACGCGGGAAATTCCAACGGGGTGGTGCCGTTGGAATTTCCCGCGTCTCGATC
GGTTATCTGCCCCCGGCTGACACTTGCCCGTCATTCATTCGGCTGCTTATCGCAGAAGCTCCGTTGGAAT
TTCCCGCGTCTCGAACTCGTTTGTCTGGTCGAGGCGTGGCTCCGTGTTGACGCATGTTGACTATGCCTTT
GAATGGCTGCCGTTCGAGACGCGGGAAATTCCAACGTGCAGAAAAACCAACAGGGCGCTAAAAAGGAGAG
TGTTTTCGTGGGAGGTGGAGATGGTCACTGGGGGCAACATAAATATTCAGCGAGAAACGTCATATTTACA
TTTAGTCTAGGCTGATAATCCGGGGACGCGGGAAATTCCAACGGGGTGGTGCCGTTGGAATTTCCCGCGT
CTCGATCGGTTATCTGCCCCCGGCTGACACTTGCCCGTCATTCATTCGGCTGCTTATCGCAGAAGCTCCG
TTGGAATTTCCCGCGTCTCGAACTCGTTTGTCTGGTCGAGGCGTGGCTCCGTGTTGACGCATGTTGACTA
TGCCTTTGAATGGCTGCCGTTCGAGACGCGGGAAATTCCAACGTGCAGAAAAACCAACAGGGCGCTAAAA
AGGAGAGTGTTTTCGTGGGAGGTGGAGATGGTCACTGGGGGCAACATAAATATTCAGCGAGAAACGTCAT
ATTTACATTTAGTCTAGGCTGATAATCCGGGGACGCGGGAAATTCCAACGGGGTGGTGCCGTTGGAATTT
CCCGCGTCTCGATCGGTTATCTGCCCCCGGCTGACACTTGCCCGTCATTCATTCGGCTGCTTATCGCAGA
AGCTCCGTTGGAATTTCCCGCGTCTCGAACTCGTTTGTCTGGTCGAGGCGTGGCTCCGTGTTGACGCATG
TTGACTATGCCTTTGAATGGCTGCCGTTCGAGACGCGGGAAATTCCAACGTGCAGAAAAACCAACAGGGC
GCTAAAAAGGAGAGTGTTTTCGTGGGAGGTGGAGATGGTCACTGGGGGCAACATAAATATTCAGCGAGAA
ACGTCATATTTACATTTAGTCTAGGCTGATAATCCGGGGACGCGGGAAATTCCAACGGGGTGGTGCCGTT
GGAATTTCCCGCGTCTCGATCGGTTATCTGCCCCCGGCTGACACTTGCCCGTCATTCATTCGGCTGCTTA
TCGCAGAAGCTCCGTTGGAATTTCCCGCGTCTCGAACTCGTTTGTCTGGGACTGAGCTATAAAAGCCTCA
CCATCTCAACGCTCAAAGCCGTTGGAATTTCCCGCGTCCGAGCTAAGATGGGAGCTCGAATTCCAGCTTG
GCATTCCGGTACTGTTGGTAAAATGGAAGACGCCAAAAACATAAAGAAAGGCCCGGCGCCATTCTATCCT
CTAGAGGATGGAACCGCTGGAGAGCAACTGCATAAGGCTATGAAGAGATACGCCCTGGTTCCTGGAACAA
TTGCTTTTACAGATGCACATATCGAGGTGAACATCACGTACGCGGAATACTTCGAAATGTCCGTTCGGTT
GGCAGAAGCTATGAAACGATATGGGCTGAATACAAATCACAGAATCGTCGTATGCAGTGAAAACTCTCTT
CAATTCTTTATGCCGGTGTTGGGCGCGTTATTTATCGGAGTTGCAGTTGCGCCCGCGAACGACATTTATA
ATGAACGTGAATTGCTCAACAGTATGAACATTTCGCAGCCTACCGTAGTGTTTGTTTCCAAAAAGGGGTT
GCAAAAAATTTTGAACGTGCAAAAAAAATTACCAATAATCCAGAAAATTATTATCATGGATTCTAAAACG
GATTACCAGGGATTTCAGTCGATGTACACGTTCGTCACATCTCATCTACCTCCCGGTTTTAATGAATACG
ATTTTGTACCAGAGTCCTTTGATCGTGACAAAACAATTGCACTGATAATGAATTCCTCTGGATCTACTGG
GTTACCTAAGGGTGTGGCCCTTCCGCATAGAACTGCCTGCGTCAGATTCTCGCATGCCAGAGATCCTATT
TTTGGCAATCAAATCATTCCGGATACTGCGATTTTAAGTGTTGTTCCATTCCATCACGGTTTTGGAATGT
TTACTACACTCGGATATTTGATATGTGGATTTCGAGTCGTCTTAATGTATAGATTTGAAGAAGAGCTGTT
TTTACGATCCCTTCAGGATTACAAAATTCAAAGTGCGTTGCTAGTACCAACCCTATTTTCATTCTTCGCC
AAAAGCACTCTGATTGACAAATACGATTTATCTAATTTACACGAAATTGCTTCTGGGGGCGCACCTCTTT
CGAAAGAAGTCGGGGAAGCGGTTGCAAAACGCTTCCATCTTCCAGGGATACGACAAGGATATGGGCTCAC
TGAGACTACATCAGCTATTCTGATTACACCCGAGGGGGATGATAAACCGGGCGCGGTCGGTAAAGTTGTT
CCATTTTTTGAAGCGAAGGTTGTGGATCTGGATACCGGGAAAACGCTGGGCGTTAATCAGAGAGGCGAAT
TATGTGTCAGAGGACCTATGATTATGTCCGGTTATGTAAACAATCCGGAAGCGACCAACGCCTTGATTGA
CAAGGATGGATGGCTACATTCTGGAGACATAGCTTACTGGGACGAAGACGAACACTTCTTCATAGTTGAC
CGCTTGAAGTCTTTAATTAAATACAAAGGATATCAGGTGGCCCCCGCTGAATTGGAATCGATATTGTTAC
AACACCCCAACATCTTCGACGCGGGCGTGGCAGGTCTTCCCGACGATGACGCCGGTGAACTTCCCGCCGC
CGTTGTTGTTTTGGAGCACGGAAAGACGATGACGGAAAAAGAGATCGTGGATTACGTCGCCAGTCAAGTA
ACAACCGCGAAAAAGTTGCGCGGAGGAGTTGTGTTTGTGGACGAAGTACCGAAAGGTCTTACCGGAAAAC
TCGACGCAAGAAAAATCAGAGAGATCCTCATAAAGGCCAAGAAGGGCGGAAAGTCCAAATTGTAAAATGT
AACTGTATTCAGCGATGACGAAATTCTTAGCTATTGTAATACTCTAGAGGATCTTTGTGAAGGAACCTTA
CTTCTGTGGTGTGACATAATTGGACAAACTACCTACAGAGATTTAAAGCTCTAAGGTAAATATAAAATTT
TTAAGTGTATAATGTGTTAAACTACTGATTCTAATTGTTTGTGTATTTTAGATTCCAACCTATGGAACTG
ATGAATGGGAGCAGTGGTGGAATGCCTTTAATGAGGAAAACCTGTTTTGCTCAGAAGAAATGCCATCTAG
TGATGATGAGGCTACTGCTGACTCTCAACATTCTACTCCTCCAAAAAAGAAGAGAAAGGTAGAAGACCCC
AAGGACTTTCCTTCAGAATTGCTAAGTTTTTTGAGTCATGCTGTGTTTAGTAATAGAACTCTTGCTTGCT
TTGCTATTTACACCACAAAGGAAAAAGCTGCACTGCTATACAAGAAAATTATGGAAAAATATTCTGTAAC
CTTTATAAGTAGGCATAACAGTTATAATCATAACATACTGTTTTTTCTTACTCCACACAGGCATAGAGTG
TCTGCTATTAATAACTATGCTCAAAAATTGTGTACCTTTAGCTTTTTAATTTGTAAAGGGGTTAATAAGG
AATATTTGATGTATAGTGCCTTGACTAGAGATCATAATCAGCCATACCACATTTGTAGAGGTTTTACTTG
CTTTAAAAAACCTCCCACACCTCCCCCTGAACCTGAAACATAAAATGAATGCAATTGTTGTTGTTAACTT
GTTTATTGCAGCTTATAATGGTTACAAATAAAGCAATAGCATCACAAATTTCACAAATAAAGCATTTTTT
TCACTGCATTCTAGTTGTGGTTTGTCCAAACTCATCAATGTATCTTATCATGTCTGGATCCCCAGGAAGC
TCCTCTGTGTCCTCATAAACCCTAACCTCCTCTACTTGAGAGGACATTCCAATCATAGGCTGCCCATCCA
CCCTCTGTGTCCTCCTGTTAATTAGGTCACTTAACAAAAAGGAAATTGGGTAGGGGTTTTTCACAGACCG
CTTTCTAAGGGTAATTTTAAAATATCTGGGAAGTCCCTTCCACTGCTGTGTTCCAGAAGTGTTGGTAAAC
AGCCCACAAATGTCAACAGCAGAAACATACAAGCTGTCAGCTTTGCACAAGGGCCTCGTGATACGCCTAT
TTTTATAGGTTAATGTCATGATAATAATGGTTTCTTAGACGTCAGGTGGCACTTTTCGGGGAAATGTG
Features (pLannotate 1.2.2; 16 found; start..end, strand, type, name):
      1..105     +  promoter       AmpR promoter: bla
    106..966     +  CDS            AmpR: β-lactamase; bla; confers resistance to ampicillin, carbenicillin, and related antibiotics
   1137..1725    +  rep_origin     ori: high-copy-number ColE1/pMB1/pBR322/pUC origin of replication
   1911..2051    -  misc_feature   bom: basis of mobility region from pBR322
   2153..2192    -  CDS            rop (fragment): Rop protein, which maintains plasmids at low copy number; rop
   2194..2270    +  CDS            large T antigen (fragment): large T antigen from SV40 (simian virus 40)
   2290..2424    +  polyA_signal   SV40 poly(A) signal: SV40 polyadenylation signal
   2422..2498    +  CDS            large T antigen (fragment): large T antigen from SV40 (simian virus 40)
   2518..2652    +  polyA_signal   SV40 poly(A) signal: SV40 polyadenylation signal
   4573..6222    +  CDS            LUCI_PHOPY: Experimental evidence at protein level: Swiss-Prot protein existence level 1. Produces green light with a wavelength of 562 nm. From Photinus pyralis (Common eastern firefly) (Lampyris pyralis).
   6280..6354    +  CDS            small t antigen (fragment): SV40 (simian virus 40) small t antigen
   6356..6421    +  intron         small t intron: SV40 (simian virus 40) small t antigen intron
   6551..6571    +  CDS            SV40 NLS: nuclear localization signal of SV40 (simian virus 40) large T antigen
   6890..6973    +  CDS            large T antigen (fragment): large T antigen from SV40 (simian virus 40)
   6996..7130    +  polyA_signal   SV40 poly(A) signal: SV40 polyadenylation signal
   7083..7403    -  CDS            VP1_POVLY (fragment): Experimental evidence at protein level: Swiss-Prot protein existence level 1. Forms an icosahedral capsid with a T=7 symmetry and a 40 nm diameter. The capsid is composed of 72 pentamers linked to each other by disulfide bonds and associated with VP2 or VP3 proteins. Interacts with a N-linked glycoprotein containing sialic acids on the cell surface to provide virion attachment to target cell. Once attached, the virion is internalized by endocytosis and traffics to the endoplasmic reticulum. Inside the endoplasmic reticulum, the protein folding machinery isomerizes VP1 interpentamer disulfide b
