[The description below was written by a language model from this plasmid's Addgene catalogue record and pLannotate feature annotations shown in this document.]
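Description:
pAA3 is a firefly luciferase reporter plasmid built on the pLUC-MCS backbone and designed to read out NF-κB-dependent immune signalling in insect cells. It is propagated in E. coli as a high-copy plasmid: the feature table shows a ColE1/pUC-type origin and a β-lactamase (AmpR) cassette with its own promoter for ampicillin selection, along with pBR322-derived remnants (the bom region and a fragment of rop).

The payload is the Photinus pyralis luciferase coding sequence, placed under the control of a synthetic regulatory array. According to the record, this consists of five copies of a unit comprising the Drosophila melanogaster Metchnikowin gene enhancer, four Rel1A-specific NF-κB sites, three GATA sites and three putative ecdysone-response elements, plus one additional NF-κB site. The twenty wild-type NF-κB sites in the array were replaced with Rel1A-specific versions, so the reporter is intended to respond selectively to that NF-κB factor. These elements are not annotated in the feature table, but an unannotated stretch of roughly 1.9 kb lies directly upstream of the luciferase gene, which is where they would be expected. The minimal promoter is not stated in the record. Two tandem SV40 poly(A) signals sit upstream of this region, an arrangement commonly used to block read-through transcription from the backbone and lower background. Downstream of luciferase are the SV40 small t intron and an SV40 poly(A) signal for transcript processing. The T antigen, NLS and VP1 fragment annotations are incidental parts of these SV40 segments rather than expressed products.

The associated publication concerns pathway-specific immune assays in Aedes aegypti Aag2 mosquito cells, indicating use as a transfected reporter for distinguishing NF-κB pathway activation.
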