Addgene plasmid #154163: pAA3
Purpose: Firefly luciferase under the control of 5 copies of: the enhancer for the Drosophila melanogaster Metchnikowin gene, 4 Rel1A-specific NF-_B sites, 3 GATA sites and 3 putative ecdysone-response elements, plus an additional NF-_B site.
Depositing lab: Kevin Maringer. Depositing organization: University of Surrey. Publication: Imd pathway-specific immune assays reveal NF-kappaB stimulation by viral RNA PAMPs in Aedes aegypti Aag2 cells. Russell TA, Ayaz A, Davidson AD, Fernandez-Sesma A, Maringer K. PLoS Negl Trop Dis. 2021 Feb 16;15(2):e0008524. doi: 10.1371/journal.pntd.0008524. PubMed 33591970.
Backbone
  Vector backbone: pLUC-MCS
  Modifications to backbone: 5 copies of: the enhancer for the Drosophila melanogaster Metchnikowin gene, 4 Rel1A-specific NF-κB sites, 3 GATA sites and 3 putative ecdysone-response elements, plus an additional NF-κB site.
  Vector type: Luciferase
Growth in bacteria
  Bacterial resistance: Ampicillin, 100 μg/mL
  Growth temperature: 37°C
  Growth strain: DH5alpha
  Copy number: High Copy
Gene/Insert
  Gene/Insert name: Firefly luciferase
  Species: Other
  Mutation: 20 wt NF-κB sites were replaced with Rel1A-specific NF-κB sites
  Cloning method: Ligation Independent Cloning
  Sequencing primers: 5′ unknown
Terms and licenses: Academic/Nonprofit Terms; Industry Terms: Not Available to Industry
How to cite: pAA3 was a gift from Kevin Maringer (Addgene plasmid # 154163 ; http://n2t.net/addgene:154163 ; RRID:Addgene_154163)
